Addgene plasmid #191781: pICSL1P6_crU626
Purpose: Cas12a guide expression in dicots
Depositing lab: Wendy Harwood. Depositing organization: John Innes Centre. Publication: Efficient Targeted Mutagenesis in Brassica Crops Using CRISPR/Cas Systems. Lawrenson T, Youles M, Chhetry M, Clarke M, Harwood W, Hundleby P. Methods Mol Biol. 2023;2653:253-271. doi: 10.1007/978-1-0716-3131-7_16. PubMed 36995631.
Backbone
  Vector backbone: n/a
  Backbone size w/o insert (bp): 4372
  Vector type: Plant Expression, CRISPR
Growth in bacteria
  Bacterial resistance: Ampicillin, 100 μg/mL
  Growth temperature: 37°C
  Growth strain: DH5alpha
  Copy number: High Copy
Gene/Insert
  Gene/Insert name: LbCas12a guide scaffold with AtU626 promoter/terminator & flanking ribozymes (alt name: gRNA to be added by user)
  Species: Lachnospiraceae bacterium
  Insert size (bp): 1605
  Cloning method: Restriction Enzyme; 5′ cloning site unknown (unknown if destroyed)
Resource information
  A portion of this plasmid was derived from a plasmid made by: Made by Mark Youles
Terms and licenses: Academic/Nonprofit Terms; Industry Terms: Not Available to Industry
Depositor comments: User inserts own guide. Level 1 position 6
How to cite: pICSL1P6_crU626 was a gift from Wendy Harwood (Addgene plasmid # 191781 ; http://n2t.net/addgene:191781 ; RRID:Addgene_191781)
