[The description below was written by a language model from this plasmid's Addgene catalogue record and pLannotate feature annotations shown in this document.]
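Description:
pICSL1P6_crU626 is a plant CRISPR plasmid for expressing LbCas12a guide RNAs in dicots. The depositor describes it as a Level 1, position 6 module, wording that suggests a modular hierarchical assembly system, although the record names no backbone. It is maintained in E. coli as a high-copy plasmid under ampicillin selection. The feature table shows a ColE1/pUC-type origin and the AmpR (β-lactamase) gene with its promoter. It also shows the incP oriV and the trfA replication initiator, which together give broad-host-range replication of the kind found in binary vectors. Nopaline-type left and right T-DNA border repeats flank the cargo region, consistent with a design compatible with Agrobacterium-mediated delivery.

The catalogued insert of about 1.6 kb is an LbCas12a (Lachnospiraceae bacterium) guide scaffold under the Arabidopsis U6-26 promoter and terminator, with flanking ribozymes. Automated annotation detects only short fragments of this cassette: an AtU6 promoter match and part of a tobacco ringspot virus satellite hammerhead ribozyme. The second ribozyme, the scaffold and the terminator are not individually annotated. Self-cleaving ribozymes in such designs trim the Pol III transcript to release a crRNA with defined ends.

Downstream of the hammerhead fragment sits a bacterial cassette with a lac promoter and operator, a CAP binding site, mRFP1, and the rrnB T1 and T7Te terminators. Its position, and the note that the user supplies the guide, suggest that it is a red-colony placeholder replaced by the spacer, though the record does not say so or name the cloning sites. The completed guide unit would presumably be combined with a Cas12a expression unit and other units for targeted mutagenesis in Brassica and other dicot crops.
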