Features (pLannotate 1.2.2; 17 found; start..end, strand, type, name):
    233..249     +  promoter       AtU6 promoter (fragment): consensus promoter from the three Arabidopsis U6 snRNA genes (Waibel and Filipowicz, 1990; Nekrasov et al., 2013)
    312..335     +  misc_RNA       sTRSV HHRz (fragment): hammerhead ribozyme from the tobacco ringspot virus satellite RNA (Khvorova et al., 2003)
    375..464     +  CDS            lacI (fragment): lac repressor; lacI; The lac repressor binds to the lac operator to inhibit transcription in E. coli. This inhibition can be relieved by adding lactose or isopropyl-β-D-thiogalactopyranoside (IPTG).
    477..498     +  protein_bind   CAP binding site: CAP binding activates transcription in the presence of cAMP. E. coli catabolite activator protein
    513..543     +  promoter       lac promoter: promoter for the E. coli lac operon
    551..567     +  protein_bind   lac operator: The lac repressor binds to the lac operator to inhibit transcription in E. coli. This inhibition can be relieved by adding lactose or isopropyl-β-D-thiogalactopyranoside (IPTG). lac repressor encoded by lacI
    603..1277    +  CDS            mRFP1: mRFP1 is a basic (constitutively fluorescent) red fluorescent protein published in 2002, derived from Discosoma sp.. It is reported to be a somewhat slowly-maturing monomer with low acid sensitivity.
   1325..1396    +  terminator     rrnB T1 terminator: transcription terminator T1 from the E. coli rrnB gene
   1412..1439    +  terminator     T7Te terminator: phage T7 early transcription terminator
   1667..1691    +  misc_feature   RB T-DNA repeat: right border repeat from nopaline C58 T-DNA
   1803..1823    -  CDS            TetR (fragment): tetracycline resistance regulatory protein; tetR
   1850..2995    -  CDS            trfA: TRFA_ECOLX - Experimental evidence at protein level: Swiss-Prot protein existence level 1. Also involved in plasmid copy number control, promoting intermolecular coupling of protein bound iterons at oriV, which inhibits replication initiation. From Escherichia coli.
   3331..3919    -  rep_origin     ori: high-copy-number ColE1/pMB1/pBR322/pUC origin of replication
   4090..4950    -  CDS            AmpR: β-lactamase; bla; confers resistance to ampicillin, carbenicillin, and related antibiotics
   4951..5055    -  promoter       AmpR promoter: bla
   5142..5773    -  rep_origin     oriV: incP origin of replication
   5865..5889    +  misc_feature   LB T-DNA repeat: left border repeat from nopaline C58 T-DNA
>Addgene plasmid #191781 | pICSL1P6_crU626 | addgene full sequence | sequence record 377102 | Addgene NGS Result
TGTGGAATTCCTCGAGGGAGTTTTTGTATCTTGTTTCATAGTTTGTCCCAGGATTAGAATGATTAGGCAT
CGAACCTTCAAGAATTTGATTGAATAAAACATCTTCATTCTTAAGATATGAAGATAATCTTCAAAAGGCC
CCTGGGAATCTGAAAGAAGAGAAGCAGGCCCATTTATATGGGAAAGAACAATAGTATTTCTTATATAGGC
CCATTTAAGTTGAAAACAATCTTCAAAAGTCCCACATCGCTTAGATAAGAAAACGAAGCTGAGTTTATAT
ACAGCTAGAGTCGAAGTAGTGATTGAAATTACTGATGAGTCCGTGAGGACGAAACGAGTAAGCTCGTCTA
ATTTCTACTAAGTGTAGATTGAGACCCAATACGCAAACCGCCTCTCCCCGCGCGTTGGCCGATTCATTAA
TGCAGCTGGCACGACAGGTTTCCCGACTGGAAAGCGGGCAGTGAGCGCAACGCAATTAATGTGAGTTAGC
TCACTCATTAGGCACCCCAGGCTTTACACTTTATGCTTCCGGCTCGTATGTTGTGTGGAATTGTGAGCGG
ATAACAATTTCACACATACTAGAGAAAGAGGAGAAATACTAGATGGCTTCCTCCGAGGACGTTATCAAAG
AGTTCATGCGTTTCAAAGTTCGTATGGAAGGTTCCGTTAACGGTCACGAGTTCGAAATCGAAGGTGAAGG
TGAAGGTCGTCCGTACGAAGGTACCCAGACCGCTAAACTGAAAGTTACCAAAGGTGGTCCGCTGCCGTTC
GCTTGGGACATCCTGTCCCCGCAGTTCCAGTACGGTTCCAAAGCTTACGTTAAACACCCGGCTGACATCC
CGGACTACCTGAAACTGTCCTTCCCGGAAGGTTTCAAATGGGAACGTGTTATGAACTTCGAGGACGGTGG
TGTTGTTACCGTTACCCAGGACTCCTCCCTGCAAGACGGTGAGTTCATCTACAAAGTTAAACTGCGTGGT
ACCAACTTCCCGTCCGACGGTCCGGTTATGCAGAAAAAAACCATGGGTTGGGAAGCTTCCACCGAACGTA
TGTACCCGGAGGACGGTGCTCTGAAAGGTGAAATCAAAATGCGTCTGAAACTGAAAGACGGTGGTCACTA
CGACGCTGAAGTTAAAACCACCTACATGGCTAAAAAACCGGTTCAGCTGCCGGGTGCTTACAAAACCGAC
ATCAAACTGGACATCACCTCCCACAACGAGGACTACACCATCGTTGAACAGTACGAACGTGCTGAAGGTC
GTCACTCCACCGGTGCTTAATAACGCTGATAGTGCTAGTGTAGATCGCTACTAGAGCCAGGCATCAAATA
AAACGAAAGGCTCAGTCGAAAGACTGGGCCTTTCGTTTTATCTGTTGTTTGTCGGTGAACGCTCTCTACT
AGAGTCACACTGGCTCACCTTCGGGTGGGCCTTTCTGCGTTTATAGGTCTCAGGCCGGCATGGTCCCAGC
CTCCTCGCTGGCGCCGGCTGGGCAACATGCTTCGGCATGGCGAATGGGACTTTTTTTGCAAAATTTTCCA
GATCGATTTCTTCTTCCTCTGTTCTTCGGCGTTCAATTTCTGGGGTTTTCTCTTCGTTTTCTGTAACTGA
AACCTAAAATTCGCTGAGCTTGTCTTCTGCACGAAGTGGTTTAAACTATCAGTGTTTGACAGGATATATT
GGCGGGTAAACCTAAGAGAAAAGAGCGTTTATTAGAATAATCGGATATTTAAAAGGGCGTGAAAAGGTTT
ATCCGTTCGTCCATTTGTATGTGCATGCCAACCACAGGGTTCCCCAGATCAGGCGCTGGCTGCTGAACCC
CCAGCCGGAACTGACCCCACAAGGCCCTAGCGTTTGCAATGCACCAGGTCATCATTGACCCAGGCGTGTT
CCACCAGGCCGCTGCCTCGCAACTCTTCGCAGGCTTCGCCGACCTGCTCGCGCCACTTCTTCACGCGGGT
GGAATCCGATCCGCACATGAGGCGGAAGGTTTCCAGCTTGAGCGGGTACGGCTCCCGGTGCGAGCTGAAA
TAGTCGAACATCCGTCGGGCCGTCGGCGACAGCTTGCGGTACTTCTCCCATATGAATTTCGTGTAGTGGT
CGCCAGCAAACAGCACGACGATTTCCTCGTCGATCAGGACCTGGCAACGGGACGTTTTCTTGCCACGGTC
CAGGACGCGGAAGCGGTGCAGCAGCGACACCGATTCCAGGTGCCCAACGCGGTCGGACGTGAAGCCCATC
GCCGTCGCCTGTAGGCGCGACAGGCATTCCTCGGCCTTCGTGTAATACCGGCCATTGATCGACCAGCCCA
GGTCCTGGCAAAGCTCGTAGAACGTGAAGGTGATCGGCTCGCCGATAGGGGTGCGCTTCGCGTACTCCAA
CACCTGCTGCCACACCAGTTCGTCATCGTCGGCCCGCAGCTCGACGCCGGTGTAGGTGATCTTCACGTCC
TTGTTGACGTGGAAAATGACCTTGTTTTGCAGCGCCTCGCGCGGGATTTTCTTGTTGCGCGTGGTGAACA
GGGCAGAGCGGGCCGTGTCGTTTGGCATCGCTCGCATCGTGTCCGGCCACGGCGCAATATCGAACAAGGA
AAGCTGCATTTCCTTGATCTGCTGCTTCGTGTGTTTCAGCAACGCGGCCTGCTTGGCCTCGCTGACCTGT
TTTGCCAGGTCCTCGCCGGCGGTTTTTCGCTTCTTGGTCGTCATAGTTCCTCGCGTGTCGATGGTCATCG
ACTTCGCCAAACCTGCCGCCTCCTGTTCAAGACGACGCGAACGCTCCACGGCGGCCGATGGCGCGGGCAG
GGCAGGGGGAGCCAGTTGCACGCTGTCGCGCTCGATCTTGGCCGTAGCTTGCTGGACCATCGAGCCGACG
GACTGGAAGGTTTCGCGGGGCGCACGCATGACGGTGCGGCTTGCGATGGTTTCGGCATCCTCGGCGGAAA
ACCCCGCGTCGATCAGTTCTTGCCTGTATGCCTTCCGGTCAAACGTCCGATTCATTCACCCTCCTTGCGG
GATTGCCCCGACTCACGCCGGGGCAATGTGCCCTTATTCCTGATTTGACCCGCCTGGTGCCTTGGTGTCC
AGATAATCCACCTTATCGGCAATGAAGTCGGTCCCGTAGACCGTCTGGCCGTCCTTCTCGTACTTGGTAT
TCCGAATCTTGCCCTGCACGAATACCAGCGACCCCTTGCCCAAATACTTGCCGTGGGCCTCGGCCTGAGA
GCCAAAACACTTGATGCGGAAGAAGTCGGTGCGCTCCTGCTTGTCGCCGGCATCGTTGCGCCACATCTAG
GATCTGCCAGGAACCGTAAAAAGGCCGCGTTGCTGGCGTTTTTCCATAGGCTCCGCCCCCCTGACGAGCA
TCACAAAAATCGACGCTCAAGTCAGAGGTGGCGAAACCCGACAGGACTATAAAGATACCAGGCGTTTCCC
CCTGGAAGCTCCCTCGTGCGCTCTCCTGTTCCGACCCTGCCGCTTACCGGATACCTGTCCGCCTTTCTCC
CTTCGGGAAGCGTGGCGCTTTCTCATAGCTCACGCTGTAGGTATCTCAGTTCGGTGTAGGTCGTTCGCTC
CAAGCTGGGCTGTGTGCACGAACCCCCCGTTCAGCCCGACCGCTGCGCCTTATCCGGTAACTATCGTCTT
GAGTCCAACCCGGTAAGACACGACTTATCGCCACTGGCAGCAGCCACTGGTAACAGGATTAGCAGAGCGA
GGTATGTAGGCGGTGCTACAGAGTTCTTGAAGTGGTGGCCTAACTACGGCTACACTAGAAGAACAGTATT
TGGTATCTGCGCTCTGCTGAAGCCAGTTACCTTCGGAAAAAGAGTTGGTAGCTCTTGATCCGGCAAACAA
ACCACCGCTGGTAGCGGTGGTTTTTTTGTTTGCAAGCAGCAGATTACGCGCAGAAAAAAAGGATCTCAAG
AAGATCCTTTGATCTTTTCTACGGGGTCTGACGCTCAGTGGAACGAAAACTCACGTTAAGGGATTTTGGT
CATGAGATTATCAAAAAGGATCTTCACCTAGATCCTTTTAAATTAAAAATGAAGTTTTAAATCAATCTAA
AGTATATATGAGTAAACTTGGTCTGACAGTTACCAATGCTTAATCAGTGAGGCACCTATCTCAGCGATCT
GTCTATTTCGTTCATCCATAGTTGCCTGACTCCCCGTCGTGTAGATAACTACGATACGGGAGGGCTTACC
ATCTGGCCCCAGTGCTGCAATGATACCGCGAGAACCACGCTCACCGGCTCCAGATTTATCAGCAATAAAC
CAGCCAGCCGGAAGGGCCGAGCGCAGAAGTGGTCCTGCAACTTTATCCGCCTCCATCCAGTCTATTAATT
GTTGCCGGGAAGCTAGAGTAAGTAGTTCGCCAGTTAATAGTTTGCGCAACGTTGTTGCCATTGCTACAGG
CATCGTGGTGTCACGCTCGTCGTTTGGTATGGCTTCATTCAGCTCCGGTTCCCAACGATCAAGGCGAGTT
ACATGATCCCCCATGTTGTGCAAAAAAGCGGTTAGCTCCTTCGGTCCTCCGATCGTTGTCAGAAGTAAGT
TGGCCGCAGTGTTATCACTCATGGTTATGGCAGCACTGCATAATTCTCTTACTGTCATGCCATCCGTAAG
ATGCTTTTCTGTGACTGGTGAGTACTCAACCAAGTCATTCTGAGAATAGTGTATGCGGCGACCGAGTTGC
TCTTGCCCGGCGTCAATACGGGATAATACCGCGCCACATAGCAGAACTTTAAAAGTGCTCATCATTGGAA
AACGTTCTTCGGGGCGAAAACTCTCAAGGATCTTACCGCTGTTGAGATCCAGTTCGATGTAACCCACTCG
TGCACCCAACTGATCTTCAGCATCTTTTACTTTCACCAGCGTTTCTGGGTGAGCAAAAACAGGAAGGCAA
AATGCCGCAAAAAAGGGAATAAGGGCGACACGGAAATGTTGAATACTCATACTCTTCCTTTTTCAATATT
ATTGAAGCATTTATCAAGGTTATTGTCTCATGAGCGGATACATATTTGAATGTATTTAGAAAAATAAACA
AATAGGGGTTCCGCGCACGAATTGGCCAGCGCTGCCATTTTTGGGGTGAGGCCGTTCGCGGCCGAGGGGC
GCAGCCCCTGGGGGGATGGGAGGCCCGCGTTAGCGGGCCGGGAGGGTTCGAGAAGGGGGGGCACCCCCCT
TCGGCGTGCGCGGTCACGCGCACAGGGCGCAGCCCTGGTTAAAAACAAGGTTTATAAATATTGGTTTAAA
AGCAGGTTAAAAGACAGGTTAGCGGTGGCCGAAAAACGGGCGGAAACCCTTGCAAATGCTGGATTTTCTG
CCTGTGGACAGCCCCTCAAATGTCAATAGGTGCGCCCCTCATCTGTCAGCACTCTGCCCCTCAAGTGTCA
AGGATCGCGCCCCTCATCTGTCAGTAGTCGCGCCCCTCAAGTGTCAATACCGCAGGGCACTTATCCCCAG
GCTTGTCCACATCATCTGTGGGAAACTCGCGTAAAATCAGGCGTTTTCGCCGATTTGCGAGGCTGGCCAG
CTCCACGTCGCCGGCCGAAATCGAGCCTGCCCCTCATCTGTCAACGCCGCGCCGGGTGAGTCGGCCCCTC
AAGTGTCAACGTCCGCCCCTCATCTGTCAGTGAGGGCCAAGTTTTCCGCGAGGTATCCACAACGCCGGCG
GCCGCGGTGTCTCGCACACGGCTTCGACGGCGTTTCTGGCGCGTTTGCAGGGCCATAGACGGCCGCCAGC
CCAGCGGCGAGGGCAACCAGCCCGGTGAGCGTCGCAAAGGAGATCCTGATCTGACTGATGGGCTGCCTGT
ATCGAGTGGTGATTTTGTGCCGAGCTGCCGGTCGGGGAGCTGTTGGCTGGCTGGTGGCAGGATATATTGT
GGTGTAAACAAATTGACGCTTAGACAACTTAATAACACATTGCGGACGTTTTTAATGTACTGGGGTGGAT
GCAGTGGGCCCCACTCTGTGAAGACAA
